Addgene plasmid #215903: pcDNA3.1-myc-GFP-TNRC6A-SD-S1332A/S1346A
Purpose: Expression of TNRC6A-silencing domain (SD) with S1332A/S1346A mutation
Depositing lab: Kumiko Ui-Tei. Depositing organization: The University of Tokyo. Publication: Identification of Phosphorylated Amino Acids in Human TNRC6A C-Terminal Region and Their Effects on the Interaction with the CCR4-NOT Complex. Munakata F, Suzawa M, Ui-Tei K. Genes (Basel). 2021 Feb 13;12(2):271. doi: 10.3390/genes12020271. PubMed 33668648.
Backbone
  Vector backbone: pcDNA3.1
  Vector type: Mammalian Expression
Growth in bacteria
  Bacterial resistance: Ampicillin, 100 μg/mL
  Growth temperature: 37°C
  Growth strain: DH5alpha
  Copy number: High Copy
Gene/Insert
  Gene/Insert name: TNRC6A
  Species: H. sapiens (human)
  Mutation: contain aa1224-1709, S1332A, S1346A
  Entrez Gene: TNRC6A (a.k.a. CAGH26, FAME6, GW1, GW182, TNRC6)
  Tag / fusion protein: myc-GFP (N terminal on insert)
  Cloning method: Restriction Enzyme; 5′ cloning site Unknown (unknown if destroyed)
Terms and licenses: Academic/Nonprofit Terms; Industry Terms: Not Available to Industry
How to cite: pcDNA3.1-myc-GFP-TNRC6A-SD-S1332A/S1346A was a gift from Kumiko Ui-Tei (Addgene plasmid # 215903 ; http://n2t.net/addgene:215903 ; RRID:Addgene_215903)
