[The description below was written by a language model from this plasmid's Addgene catalogue record and pLannotate feature annotations shown in this document.]
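Description:
pcDNA3.1-myc-GFP-TNRC6A-SD-S1332A/S1346A is a mammalian expression plasmid built on the pcDNA3.1 backbone. It is propagated in E. coli as a high-copy plasmid through a ColE1/pUC-type origin and selected with ampicillin via the β-lactamase gene. The backbone also carries an f1 phage origin and an SV40 early promoter-driven neomycin phosphotransferase cassette with an SV40 polyadenylation signal, which would allow G418 selection of transfected mammalian cells. Small annotated fragments (bom, a truncated HIV-1 LTR match, ble, lacI and lac promoter/operator pieces) appear to be backbone remnants or short similarity hits rather than functional modules.

The expression cassette uses the human CMV immediate-early enhancer and promoter, followed by a T7 promoter, to drive a fusion protein terminated by the bovine growth hormone polyadenylation signal. The open reading frame consists of EGFP joined to the C-terminal silencing domain of human TNRC6A (GW182), residues 1224–1709, with serines 1332 and 1346 changed to alanine. The catalogue lists an N-terminal myc-GFP tag. The myc epitope is not separately annotated in the feature table, though there is room for it upstream of EGFP. The automated annotation labels the insert as a fragment of mouse Tnrc6a, which reflects a homology match, since the record gives the species as human.

TNRC6A is a scaffold that associates with Argonaute proteins in miRNA- and siRNA-mediated silencing and recruits deadenylase complexes. This non-phosphorylatable double mutant is intended for expressing the tagged silencing domain in cultured cells, and the associated study examined how phosphorylated residues in the TNRC6A C-terminal region affect its interaction with the CCR4-NOT complex.
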