Features (pLannotate 1.2.2; 21 found; start..end, strand, type, name):
     28..80      -  misc_feature   bom (fragment): basis of mobility region from pBR322
    235..614     +  enhancer       CMV enhancer: human cytomegalovirus immediate early enhancer
    615..818     +  promoter       CMV promoter: human cytomegalovirus (CMV) immediate early promoter
    814..847     +  LTR            5' LTR (truncated) (fragment): truncated 5' long terminal repeat (LTR) from HIV-1
    863..881     +  promoter       T7 promoter: promoter for bacteriophage T7 RNA polymerase
    948..1664    +  CDS            EGFP: EGFP is a basic (constitutively fluorescent) green fluorescent protein published in 1996, derived from Aequorea victoria. It is reported to be a rapidly-maturing weak dimer with moderate acid sensitivity.
   1680..3137    +  CDS            Tnrc6a (fragment): TNR6A_MOUSE - Also known as Kiaa1460. Experimental evidence at protein level: Swiss-Prot protein existence level 1. Plays a role in RNA-mediated gene silencing by both micro- RNAs (miRNAs) and short interfering RNAs (siRNAs) (PubMed:22187428). Required for miRNA-dependent repression of translation and for siRNA- dependent endonucleolytic cleavage of complementary mRNAs by argonaute family proteins (PubMed:22187428). As a scaffolding protein, associates with argonaute proteins bound to partially complementary mRNAs, and can simultaneously recruit CCR4-NOT and PAN deadenylase complexes (By simil
   3178..3402    +  polyA_signal   bGH poly(A) signal: bovine growth hormone polyadenylation signal
   3406..3427    +  promoter       SV40 promoter (fragment): SV40 enhancer and early promoter
   3448..3876    +  rep_origin     f1 ori (sequence partly withheld): f1 bacteriophage origin of replication; arrow indicates direction of (+) strand synthesis
   3890..4219    +  promoter       SV40 promoter: SV40 enhancer and early promoter
   4286..5077    +  CDS            neo: KKA2_KLEPN - Also known as kan, nptII. Experimental evidence at protein level: Swiss-Prot protein existence level 1. Resistance to kanamycin, neomycin, paromomycin, ribostamycin, butirosin and gentamicin B. From Klebsiella pneumoniae.
   5101..5259    +  CDS            ble (fragment): BLE_KLEPN - Experimental evidence at protein level: Swiss-Prot protein existence level 1. Binding protein with a strong affinity to the bleomycin family of antibiotics. Binds to CL990; an antimitotic-antibiotic compound. From Klebsiella pneumoniae.
   5254..5375    +  polyA_signal   SV40 poly(A) signal: SV40 polyadenylation signal
   5448..5464    -  protein_bind   lac operator: The lac repressor binds to the lac operator to inhibit transcription in E. coli. This inhibition can be relieved by adding lactose or isopropyl-β-D-thiogalactopyranoside (IPTG). lac repressor encoded by lacI
   5472..5502    -  promoter       lac promoter: promoter for the E. coli lac operon
   5517..5538    -  protein_bind   CAP binding site: CAP binding activates transcription in the presence of cAMP. E. coli catabolite activator protein
   5551..5643    -  CDS            lacI (fragment): lac repressor; lacI; The lac repressor binds to the lac operator to inhibit transcription in E. coli. This inhibition can be relieved by adding lactose or isopropyl-β-D-thiogalactopyranoside (IPTG).
   5826..6414    -  rep_origin     ori: high-copy-number ColE1/pMB1/pBR322/pUC origin of replication
   6585..7445    -  CDS            AmpR: β-lactamase; bla; confers resistance to ampicillin, carbenicillin, and related antibiotics
   7446..7550    -  promoter       AmpR promoter: bla
>Addgene plasmid #215903 | pcDNA3.1-myc-GFP-TNRC6A-SD-S1332A/S1346A | addgene full sequence | sequence record 443623 | Addgene NGS Result
GACGGATCGGGAGATCTCCCGATCCCCTATGGTGCACTCTCAGTACAATCTGCTCTGATGCCGCATAGTT
AAGCCAGTATCTGCTCCCTGCTTGTGTGTTGGAGGTCGCTGAGTAGTGCGCGAGCAAAATTTAAGCTACA
ACAAGGCAAGGCTTGACCGACAATTGCATGAAGAATCTGCTTAGGGTTAGGCGTTTTGCGCTGCTTCGCG
ATGTACGGGCCAGATATACGCGTTGACATTGATTATTGACTAGTTATTAATAGTAATCAATTACGGGGTC
ATTAGTTCATAGCCCATATATGGAGTTCCGCGTTACATAACTTACGGTAAATGGCCCGCCTGGCTGACCG
CCCAACGACCCCCGCCCATTGACGTCAATAATGACGTATGTTCCCATAGTAACGCCAATAGGGACTTTCC
ATTGACGTCAATGGGTGGAGTATTTACGGTAAACTGCCCACTTGGCAGTACATCAAGTGTATCATATGCC
AAGTACGCCCCCTATTGACGTCAATGACGGTAAATGGCCCGCCTGGCATTATGCCCAGTACATGACCTTA
TGGGACTTTCCTACTTGGCAGTACATCTACGTATTAGTCATCGCTATTACCATGGTGATGCGGTTTTGGC
AGTACATCAATGGGCGTGGATAGCGGTTTGACTCACGGGGATTTCCAAGTCTCCACCCCATTGACGTCAA
TGGGAGTTTGTTTTGGCACCAAAATCAACGGGACTTTCCAAAATGTCGTAACAACTCCGCCCCATTGACG
CAAATGGGCGGTAGGCGTGTACGGTGGGAGGTCTATATAAGCAGAGCTCTCTGGCTAACTAGAGAACCCA
CTGCTTACTGGCTTATCGAAATTAATACGACTCACTATAGGGAGACCCAAGCTGGCTAGCCCACCATGGA
ACAAAAACTCATCTCAGAAGAGGATCTGTCCGGCGGCATGGTGAGCAAGGGCGAGGAGCTGTTCACCGGG
GTGGTGCCCATCCTGGTCGAGCTGGACGGCGACGTAAACGGCCACAAGTTCAGCGTGTCCGGCGAGGGCG
AGGGCGATGCCACCTACGGCAAGCTGACCCTGAAGTTCATCTGCACCACCGGCAAGCTGCCCGTGCCCTG
GCCCACCCTCGTGACCACCCTGACCTACGGCGTGCAGTGCTTCAGCCGCTACCCCGACCACATGAAGCAG
CACGACTTCTTCAAGTCCGCCATGCCCGAAGGCTACGTCCAGGAGCGCACCATCTTCTTCAAGGACGACG
GCAACTACAAGACCCGCGCCGAGGTGAAGTTCGAGGGCGACACCCTGGTGAACCGCATCGAGCTGAAGGG
CATCGACTTCAAGGAGGACGGCAACATCCTGGGGCACAAGCTGGAGTACAACTACAACAGCCACAACGTC
TATATCATGGCCGACAAGCAGAAGAACGGCATCAAGGTGAACTTCAAGATCCGCCACAACATCGAGGACG
GCAGCGTGCAGCTCGCCGACCACTACCAGCAGAACACCCCCATCGGCGACGGCCCCGTGCTGCTGCCCGA
CAACCACTACCTGAGCACCCAGTCCGCCCTGAGCAAAGACCCCAACGAGAAGCGCGATCACATGGTCCTG
CTGGAGTTCGTGACCGCCGCCGGGATCACTCTCGGCATGGACGAGCTGTACAAGTCCGGCGGCAAGCTTC
CACTCCATCAGCCAGCCATGAAGTCTTTCCTTGACAATGTCATGCCCCACACTACACCTGAGCTGCAAAA
AGGGCCATCACCAATAAATGCTTTCAGCAACTTCCCTATAGGCTTGAACTCAAACTTGAATGTAAATATG
GATATGAACAGTATTAAAGAGCCACAGTCAAGACTAAGGAAGTGGACGACAGTGGACAGCATTTCTGTGA
ACACATCTTTGGATCAAAACTCCAGCAAACATGGTGCTATTTCAAGTGGTTTCAGGCTGGAAGAGTCTCC
ATTTGTTCCCTATGACTTTATGAACAGCAGTACTTCACCAGCCGCTCCTCCAGGTTCAATAGGAGATGGC
TGGCCACGTGCCAAAGCTCCTAACGGCTCTAGCAGTGTTAATTGGCCACCAGAATTTCGTCCTGGTGAGC
CATGGAAAGGTTATCCAAACATTGACCCTGAAACTGACCCTTACGTCACTCCTGGCAGTGTCATAAACAA
TCTTTCAATTAATACTGTGCGGGAAGTTGACCACCTCAGGGACAGGAACAGTGGGTCATCCTCATCCTTG
AACACCACGCTGCCTTCAACTAGTGCCTGGTCATCCATTCGTGCCTCCAACTACAACGTTCCCCTCAGCA
GTACAGCACAAAGCACTTCAGCCAGAAATAGTGATTCCAAATTGACATGGTCTCCTGGTTCAGTTACAAA
CACCTCTCTGGCTCATGAGCTGTGGAAGGTCCCTTTGCCACCTAAAAACATCACTGCTCCGTCCCGCCCA
CCTCCGGGACTGACTGGTCAGAAGCCACCCTTGTCTACGTGGGATAATTCTCCCCTTCGTATAGGTGGAG
GATGGGGAAATTCTGACGCCAGATATACCCCAGGTTCCAGCTGGGGTGAGAGCAGCTCAGGGAGAATAAC
AAATTGGCTTGTTCTAAAAAACCTTACACCTCAGATCGATGGCTCAACTCTGCGCACTCTGTGCATGCAG
CACGGCCCGCTGATCACATTCCACCTGAACCTCCCTCACGGAAATGCTCTGGTCCGCTACAGTTCAAAAG
AAGAGGTAGTGAAGGCACAAAAGTCTCTGCACATGTGTGTACTGGGGAATACTACTATTCTTGCTGAGTT
TGCCAGTGAAGAGGAGATCAGTCGTTTCTTTGCACAAAGCCAGTCTCTGACCCCTTCTCCCGGCTGGCAG
TCTCTCGGGTCCAGCCAGAGCCGGCTGGGCTCCCTCGACTGTTCCCACTCATTCTCCAGCCGGACCGATC
TCAATCACTGGAATGGTGCTGGGCTGTCGGGAACTAACTGTGGAGACCTTCACGGCACTTCACTCTGGGG
GACCCCGCATTATTCCACAAGCCTGTGGGGTCCCCCAAGCAGCAGCGACCCCCGAGGAATTAGCAGCCCA
TCTCCCATTAACGCTTTTCTTTCTGTTGACCACCTGGGTGGGGGTGGAGAGTCCATGTAATCTAGAGGGC
CCGTTTAAACCCGCTGATCAGCCTCGACTGTGCCTTCTAGTTGCCAGCCATCTGTTGTTTGCCCCTCCCC
CGTGCCTTCCTTGACCCTGGAAGGTGCCACTCCCACTGTCCTTTCCTAATAAAATGAGGAAATTGCATCG
CATTGTCTGAGTAGGTGTCATTCTATTCTGGGGGGTGGGGTGGGGCAGGACAGCAAGGGGGAGGATTGGG
AAGACAATAGCAGGCATGCTGGGGATGCGGTGGGCTCTATGGCTTCTGAGGCGGAAAGAACCAGCTGGGG
CTCTAGGGGGTATCCCC
[124 nt withheld, positions 3448-3571]
C
[91 nt withheld, positions 3573-3663]
A
[49 nt withheld, positions 3665-3713]
CCTTTGACGTTGGAGTCCACGTTCTTT
[37 nt withheld, positions 3741-3777]
ACCCTATCTCGGTCTATTCTTTTGATTTATAAGGGATTTTGCCGATTTCGGCCTATTGGTTAAAAAATGA
GCTGATTTAACAAAAATTTAACGCGAATTAATTCTGTGGAATGTGTGTCAGTTAGGGTGTGGAAAGTCCC
CAGGCTCCCCAGCAGGCAGAAGTATGCAAAGCATGCATCTCAATTAGTCAGCAACCAGGTGTGGAAAGTC
CCCAGGCTCCCCAGCAGGCAGAAGTATGCAAAGCATGCATCTCAATTAGTCAGCAACCATAGTCCCGCCC
CTAACTCCGCCCATCCCGCCCCTAACTCCGCCCAGTTCCGCCCATTCTCCGCCCCATGGCTGACTAATTT
TTTTTATTTATGCAGAGGCCGAGGCCGCCTCTGCCTCTGAGCTATTCCAGAAGTAGTGAGGAGGCTTTTT
TGGAGGCCTAGGCTTTTGCAAAAAGCTCCCGGGAGCTTGTATATCCATTTTCGGATCTGATCAAGAGACA
GGATGAGGATCGTTTCGCATGATTGAACAAGATGGATTGCACGCAGGTTCTCCGGCCGCTTGGGTGGAGA
GGCTATTCGGCTATGACTGGGCACAACAGACAATCGGCTGCTCTGATGCCGCCGTGTTCCGGCTGTCAGC
GCAGGGGCGCCCGGTTCTTTTTGTCAAGACCGACCTGTCCGGTGCCCTGAATGAACTGCAGGACGAGGCA
GCGCGGCTATCGTGGCTGGCCACGACGGGCGTTCCTTGCGCAGCTGTGCTCGACGTTGTCACTGAAGCGG
GAAGGGACTGGCTGCTATTGGGCGAAGTGCCGGGGCAGGATCTCCTGTCATCTCACCTTGCTCCTGCCGA
GAAAGTATCCATCATGGCTGATGCAATGCGGCGGCTGCATACGCTTGATCCGGCTACCTGCCCATTCGAC
CACCAAGCGAAACATCGCATCGAGCGAGCACGTACTCGGATGGAAGCCGGTCTTGTCGATCAGGATGATC
TGGACGAAGAGCATCAGGGGCTCGCGCCAGCCGAACTGTTCGCCAGGCTCAAGGCGCGCATGCCCGACGG
CGAGGATCTCGTCGTGACCCATGGCGATGCCTGCTTGCCGAATATCATGGTGGAAAATGGCCGCTTTTCT
GGATTCATCGACTGTGGCCGGCTGGGTGTGGCGGACCGCTATCAGGACATAGCGTTGGCTACCCGTGATA
TTGCTGAAGAGCTTGGCGGCGAATGGGCTGACCGCTTCCTCGTGCTTTACGGTATCGCCGCTCCCGATTC
GCAGCGCATCGCCTTCTATCGCCTTCTTGACGAGTTCTTCTGAGCGGGACTCTGGGGTTCGAAATGACCG
ACCAAGCGACGCCCAACCTGCCATCACGAGATTTCGATTCCACCGCCGCCTTCTATGAAAGGTTGGGCTT
CGGAATCGTTTTCCGGGACGCCGGCTGGATGATCCTCCAGCGCGGGGATCTCATGCTGGAGTTCTTCGCC
CACCCCAACTTGTTTATTGCAGCTTATAATGGTTACAAATAAAGCAATAGCATCACAAATTTCACAAATA
AAGCATTTTTTTCACTGCATTCTAGTTGTGGTTTGTCCAAACTCATCAATGTATCTTATCATGTCTGTAT
ACCGTCGACCTCTAGCTAGAGCTTGGCGTAATCATGGTCATAGCTGTTTCCTGTGTGAAATTGTTATCCG
CTCACAATTCCACACAACATACGAGCCGGAAGCATAAAGTGTAAAGCCTGGGGTGCCTAATGAGTGAGCT
AACTCACATTAATTGCGTTGCGCTCACTGCCCGCTTTCCAGTCGGGAAACCTGTCGTGCCAGCTGCATTA
ATGAATCGGCCAACGCGCGGGGAGAGGCGGTTTGCGTATTGGGCGCTCTTCCGCTTCCTCGCTCACTGAC
TCGCTGCGCTCGGTCGTTCGGCTGCGGCGAGCGGTATCAGCTCACTCAAAGGCGGTAATACGGTTATCCA
CAGAATCAGGGGATAACGCAGGAAAGAACATGTGAGCAAAAGGCCAGCAAAAGGCCAGGAACCGTAAAAA
GGCCGCGTTGCTGGCGTTTTTCCATAGGCTCCGCCCCCCTGACGAGCATCACAAAAATCGACGCTCAAGT
CAGAGGTGGCGAAACCCGACAGGACTATAAAGATACCAGGCGTTTCCCCCTGGAAGCTCCCTCGTGCGCT
CTCCTGTTCCGACCCTGCCGCTTACCGGATACCTGTCCGCCTTTCTCCCTTCGGGAAGCGTGGCGCTTTC
TCATAGCTCACGCTGTAGGTATCTCAGTTCGGTGTAGGTCGTTCGCTCCAAGCTGGGCTGTGTGCACGAA
CCCCCCGTTCAGCCCGACCGCTGCGCCTTATCCGGTAACTATCGTCTTGAGTCCAACCCGGTAAGACACG
ACTTATCGCCACTGGCAGCAGCCACTGGTAACAGGATTAGCAGAGCGAGGTATGTAGGCGGTGCTACAGA
GTTCTTGAAGTGGTGGCCTAACTACGGCTACACTAGAAGAACAGTATTTGGTATCTGCGCTCTGCTGAAG
CCAGTTACCTTCGGAAAAAGAGTTGGTAGCTCTTGATCCGGCAAACAAACCACCGCTGGTAGCGGTGGTT
TTTTTGTTTGCAAGCAGCAGATTACGCGCAGAAAAAAAGGATCTCAAGAAGATCCTTTGATCTTTTCTAC
GGGGTCTGACGCTCAGTGGAACGAAAACTCACGTTAAGGGATTTTGGTCATGAGATTATCAAAAAGGATC
TTCACCTAGATCCTTTTAAATTAAAAATGAAGTTTTAAATCAATCTAAAGTATATATGAGTAAACTTGGT
CTGACAGTTACCAATGCTTAATCAGTGAGGCACCTATCTCAGCGATCTGTCTATTTCGTTCATCCATAGT
TGCCTGACTCCCCGTCGTGTAGATAACTACGATACGGGAGGGCTTACCATCTGGCCCCAGTGCTGCAATG
ATACCGCGAGACCCACGCTCACCGGCTCCAGATTTATCAGCAATAAACCAGCCAGCCGGAAGGGCCGAGC
GCAGAAGTGGTCCTGCAACTTTATCCGCCTCCATCCAGTCTATTAATTGTTGCCGGGAAGCTAGAGTAAG
TAGTTCGCCAGTTAATAGTTTGCGCAACGTTGTTGCCATTGCTACAGGCATCGTGGTGTCACGCTCGTCG
TTTGGTATGGCTTCATTCAGCTCCGGTTCCCAACGATCAAGGCGAGTTACATGATCCCCCATGTTGTGCA
AAAAAGCGGTTAGCTCCTTCGGTCCTCCGATCGTTGTCAGAAGTAAGTTGGCCGCAGTGTTATCACTCAT
GGTTATGGCAGCACTGCATAATTCTCTTACTGTCATGCCATCCGTAAGATGCTTTTCTGTGACTGGTGAG
TACTCAACCAAGTCATTCTGAGAATAGTGTATGCGGCGACCGAGTTGCTCTTGCCCGGCGTCAATACGGG
ATAATACCGCGCCACATAGCAGAACTTTAAAAGTGCTCATCATTGGAAAACGTTCTTCGGGGCGAAAACT
CTCAAGGATCTTACCGCTGTTGAGATCCAGTTCGATGTAACCCACTCGTGCACCCAACTGATCTTCAGCA
TCTTTTACTTTCACCAGCGTTTCTGGGTGAGCAAAAACAGGAAGGCAAAATGCCGCAAAAAAGGGAATAA
GGGCGACACGGAAATGTTGAATACTCATACTCTTCCTTTTTCAATATTATTGAAGCATTTATCAGGGTTA
TTGTCTCATGAGCGGATACATATTTGAATGTATTTAGAAAAATAAACAAATAGGGGTTCCGCGCACATTT
CCCCGAAAAGTGCCACCTGACGTC
