>Addgene plasmid #215903 | pcDNA3.1-myc-GFP-TNRC6A-SD-S1332A/S1346A | depositor partial sequence | sequence record 440645 | pcDNA3.1-myc-GFP-TNRC6A-SD-S1332A/S1346A sequence 1464 bps
ATGCCACTCCATCAGCCAGCCATGAAGTCTTTCCTTGACAATGTCATGCCCCACACTACACCTGAGCTGC
AAAAAGGGCCATCACCAATAAATGCTTTCAGCAACTTCCCTATAGGCTTGAACTCAAACTTGAATGTAAA
TATGGATATGAACAGTATTAAAGAGCCACAGTCAAGACTAAGGAAGTGGACGACAGTGGACAGCATTTCT
GTGAACACATCTTTGGATCAAAACTCCAGCAAACATGGTGCTATTTCAAGTGGTTTCAGGCTGGAAGAGT
CTCCATTTGTTCCCTATGACTTTATGAACAGCAGTACTTCACCAGCCGCTCCTCCAGGTTCAATAGGAGA
TGGCTGGCCACGTGCCAAAGCTCCTAACGGCTCTAGCAGTGTTAATTGGCCACCAGAATTTCGTCCTGGT
GAGCCATGGAAAGGTTATCCAAACATTGACCCTGAAACTGACCCTTACGTCACTCCTGGCAGTGTCATAA
ACAATCTTTCAATTAATACTGTGCGGGAAGTTGACCACCTCAGGGACAGGAACAGTGGGTCATCCTCATC
CTTGAACACCACGCTGCCTTCAACTAGTGCCTGGTCATCCATTCGTGCCTCCAACTACAACGTTCCCCTC
AGCAGTACAGCACAAAGCACTTCAGCCAGAAATAGTGATTCCAAATTGACATGGTCTCCTGGTTCAGTTA
CAAACACCTCTCTGGCTCATGAGCTGTGGAAGGTCCCTTTGCCACCTAAAAACATCACTGCTCCGTCCCG
CCCACCTCCGGGACTGACTGGTCAGAAGCCACCCTTGTCTACGTGGGATAATTCTCCCCTTCGTATAGGT
GGAGGATGGGGAAATTCTGACGCCAGATATACCCCAGGTTCCAGCTGGGGTGAGAGCAGCTCAGGGAGAA
TAACAAATTGGCTTGTTCTAAAAAACCTTACACCTCAGATCGATGGCTCAACTCTGCGCACTCTGTGCAT
GCAGCACGGCCCGCTGATCACATTCCACCTGAACCTCCCTCACGGAAATGCTCTGGTCCGCTACAGTTCA
AAAGAAGAGGTAGTGAAGGCACAAAAGTCTCTGCACATGTGTGTACTGGGGAACACTACTATTCTTGCTG
AGTTTGCCAGTGAAGAGGAGATCAGTCGTTTCTTTGCACAAAGCCAGTCTCTGACCCCTTCTCCCGGCTG
GCAGTCTCTCGGGTCCAGCCAGAGCCGGCTGGGCTCCCTCGACTGTTCCCACTCATTCTCCAGCCGGACC
GATCTCAATCACTGGAATGGTGCTGGGCTGTCGGGAACTAACTGTGGAGACCTTCACGGCACTTCACTCT
GGGGGACCCCGCATTATTCCACAAGCCTGTGGGGTCCCCCAAGCAGCAGCGACCCCCGAGGAATTAGCAG
CCCATCTCCCATTAACGCTTTTCTTTCTGTTGACCACCTGGGTGGGGGTGGAGAGTCCATGTAA
